Addgene plasmid #101368: pDD2024
Purpose: Name: pCBG68-RBPjkΔA. RBPjk binding site A mutation in pCBG68-LANApi (pDD2002).
Depositing lab: Dirk Dittmer. Depositing organization: University of North Carolina at Chapel Hill. Publication: Quantitative analysis of the bidirectional viral G-protein-coupled receptor and lytic latency-associated nuclear antigen promoter of Kaposi's sarcoma-associated herpesvirus. Hilton IB, Dittmer DP. J Virol. 2012 Sep;86(18):9683-95. doi: 10.1128/JVI.00881-12. Epub 2012 Jun 27. PubMed 22740392.
Backbone
  Vector backbone: pCBG68 Basic
  Backbone manufacturer: Promega
  Backbone size w/o insert (bp): 5104
  Vector type: Luciferase
Growth in bacteria
  Bacterial resistance: Ampicillin, 100 μg/mL
  Growth temperature: 37°C
  Growth strain: DH5alpha
  Copy number: Unknown
Gene/Insert
  Gene/Insert name: RBPjk binding site A mutation in pCBG68-LANApi (pDD2002).
  Species: KSHV (viral)
  Mutation: RBPjk binding site A mutation in pCBG68-LANApi (pDD2002).
Terms and licenses: Academic/Nonprofit Terms; Industry Terms: Not Available to Industry
How to cite: pDD2024 was a gift from Dirk Dittmer (Addgene plasmid # 101368 ; http://n2t.net/addgene:101368 ; RRID:Addgene_101368)
