[The description below was written by a language model from this plasmid's Addgene catalogue record and pLannotate feature annotations shown in this document.]
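Description:
pDD2024, also named pCBG68-RBPjkΔA, is a promoter-reporter plasmid built on the Promega pCBG68 Basic luciferase backbone. It derives from a parent construct, pCBG68-LANApi (pDD2002), in which promoter sequence from Kaposi's sarcoma-associated herpesvirus (KSHV) is placed in front of the reporter. This version carries a mutation in RBPjk binding site A of that viral fragment. The associated publication concerns the bidirectional viral G-protein-coupled receptor and lytic LANA promoter. The exact boundaries of the insert and the nature of the base changes are not stated in the record.

The feature table shows CBG68luc, a human codon-optimized, green-emitting click beetle luciferase, followed by an SV40 polyadenylation signal. Upstream, a synthetic poly(A) signal and an RNA polymerase II transcriptional pause site from the human α2 globin gene limit read-through transcription from the backbone, so that luciferase output reflects the cloned promoter. The viral promoter itself is not annotated. An unannotated stretch of roughly 330 bp between the multiple cloning site remnant and the luciferase coding sequence is where it would be expected to lie. The sequenced record is 5,104 nt, the same figure listed for the backbone without insert, so that size field may describe the whole plasmid. Propagation in E. coli relies on a high-copy ColE1/pUC-type origin and ampicillin resistance (β-lactamase with its own promoter), and an f1 origin is also present. Short fragments of lacZα, TcR and SV40 large T antigen appear to be backbone remnants.

The plasmid is suited to transfection-based luciferase assays that compare mutant and wild-type promoter activity, testing how RBPjk site A contributes to regulation of this KSHV promoter.
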