Features (pLannotate 1.2.2; 12 found; start..end, strand, type, name):
      1..92      +  misc_feature   pause site: RNA polymerase II transcriptional pause signal from the human α2 globin gene
    125..146     +  misc_feature   MCS (fragment): pBluescript multiple cloning site
    481..2109    +  CDS            CBG68luc: green-emitting variant of click beetle luciferase human codon-optimized
   2166..2287    -  polyA_signal   SV40 poly(A) signal: SV40 polyadenylation signal
   2310..2378    -  CDS            large T antigen (fragment): large T antigen from SV40 (simian virus 40)
   2394..2526    +  CDS            TcR (fragment): tetracycline efflux protein; tet; confers resistance to tetracycline
   2706..3294    -  rep_origin     ori: high-copy-number ColE1/pMB1/pBR322/pUC origin of replication
   3465..4325    -  CDS            AmpR: β-lactamase; bla; confers resistance to ampicillin, carbenicillin, and related antibiotics
   4329..4430    -  promoter       AmpR promoter: bla
   4457..4885    +  rep_origin     f1 ori (sequence partly withheld): f1 bacteriophage origin of replication; arrow indicates direction of (+) strand synthesis
   4917..4984    -  CDS            lacZα (fragment): LacZα fragment of β-galactosidase; lacZ fragment
   5043..5091    +  polyA_signal   poly(A) signal: synthetic polyadenylation signal
>Addgene plasmid #101368 | pDD2024 | addgene full sequence | sequence record 195304 | Addgene NGS Result
AACATACGCTCTCTATCAAAACAAAACGAAACAAAACAAACTAGCAAAATAGGCTGTCCCCAGTGCAAGT
GCAGGTGCCAGAACATTTCTCTATCGATAGGTACCGAGCTCTTACGCGTGCTAGCCCGGGCTGCAGGAAT
TCGATAGGCAGCTGCGCCACGAAGCAGTCACGTCCCCAAGAGCAGCAGCTTGGTCCGGCTGACTTATAAA
CAGTGAGTAGCGCCCGCCCACTTGTTTCGGGCGGCCCGTAAGGCACCCTTATCTTTGAAATGCTATAAGA
TGTGTGGGAAATAGTAATACCAGGTGTACATGATTTGTGTTAAGGTGTGTGGTGGTTTTCGAAAAACATG
GGTTATTGGCCGTTTCTGTTGTATACGCCCGGATTATATATCTGGACTTGCCTAGGTAGCATCCATGGCA
ACGCAAGGCCAGCAAACCCACTATCAAGCTTGGCATTCCGGTACTGTTGGTAAAGCCACCATGGTGAAAC
GCGAAAAGAACGTGATCTACGGCCCAGAACCACTGCATCCACTGGAAGACCTCACCGCTGGTGAGATGCT
CTTCCGAGCACTGCGTAAACATAGGCACCTCCCTCAAGCACTCGTGGACGTCGTGGGAGACGAGAGCCTC
TCCTACAAAGAATTTTTCGAAGCTACTGTGCTGTTGGCCCAAAGCCTCCATAATTGTGGGTACAAAATGA
ACGATGTGGTGAGCATTTGTGCTGAGAATAACACTCGCTTCTTTATTCCTGTAATCGCTGCTTGGTACAT
CGGCATGATTGTCGCCCCTGTGAATGAATCTTACATCCCAGATGAGCTGTGTAAGGTTATGGGTATTAGC
AAACCTCAAATCGTCTTTACTACCAAAAACATCTTGAATAAGGTCTTGGAAGTCCAGTCTCGTACTAACT
TCATCAAACGCATCATTATTCTGGATACCGTCGAAAACATCCACGGCTGTGAGAGCCTCCCTAACTTCAT
CTCTCGTTACAGCGATGGTAATATCGCTAATTTCAAGCCCTTGCATTTTGATCCAGTCGAGCAAGTGGCC
GCTATTTTGTGCTCCTCCGGCACCACTGGTTTGCCTAAAGGTGTCATGCAGACTCACCAGAATATCTGTG
TGCGTTTGATCCACGCTCTCGACCCTCGTGTGGGTACTCAATTGATCCCTGGCGTGACTGTGCTGGTGTA
TCTGCCTTTCTTTCACGCCTTTGGTTTCTCTATTACCCTGGGCTATTTCATGGTCGGCTTGCGTGTCATC
ATGTTTCGTCGCTTCGACCAAGAAGCCTTCTTGAAGGCTATTCAAGACTACGAGGTGCGTTCCGTGATCA
ACGTCCCTTCAGTCATTTTGTTCCTGAGCAAATCTCCTTTGGTTGACAAGTATGATCTGAGCAGCTTGCG
TGAGCTGTGCTGTGGCGCTGCTCCTTTGGCCAAAGAAGTGGCCGAGGTCGCTGCTAAGCGTCTGAACCTC
CCTGGTATCCGCTGCGGTTTTGGTTTGACTGAGAGCACTTCTGCTAACATCCATAGCTTGCGAGACGAGT
TTAAGTCTGGTAGCCTGGGTCGCGTGACTCCTCTTATGGCTGCAAAGATCGCCGACCGTGAGACCGGCAA
AGCACTGGGCCCAAATCAAGTCGGTGAATTGTGTATTAAGGGCCCTATGGTCTCTAAAGGCTACGTGAAC
AATGTGGAGGCCACTAAAGAAGCCATTGATGATGATGGCTGGCTCCATAGCGGCGACTTCGGTTACTATG
ATGAGGACGAACACTTCTATGTGGTCGATCGCTACAAAGAATTGATTAAGTACAAAGGCTCTCAAGTCGC
ACCAGCCGAACTGGAAGAAATTTTGCTGAAGAACCCTTGTATCCGCGACGTGGCCGTCGTGGGTATCCCA
GACTTGGAAGCTGGCGAGTTGCCTAGCGCCTTTGTGGTGAAACAACCCGGCAAGGAGATCACTGCTAAGG
AGGTCTACGACTATTTGGCCGAGCGCGTGTCTCACACCAAATATCTGCGTGGCGGCGTCCGCTTCGTCGA
TTCTATTCCACGCAACGTTACCGGTAAGATCACTCGTAAAGAGTTGCTGAAGCAACTCCTCGAAAAAGCT
GGCGGCTAGTAAAGTCTTCATGATTATCTAGAGTCGGGGCGGCCGGCCGCTTCGAGCAGACATGATAAGA
TACATTGATGAGTTTGGACAAACCACAACTAGAATGCAGTGAAAAAAATGCTTTATTTGTGAAATTTGTG
ATGCTATTGCTTTATTTGTAACCATTATAAGCTGCAATAAACAAGTTAACAACAACAATTGCATTCATTT
TATGTTTCAGGTTCAGGGGGAGGTGTGGGAGGTTTTTTAAAGCAAGTAAAACCTCTACAAATGTGGTAAA
ATCGATAAGGATCCGTCGACCGATGCCCTTGAGAGCCTTCAACCCAGTCAGCTCCTTCCGGTGGGCGCGG
GGCATGACTATCGTCGCCGCACTTATGACTGTCTTCTTTATCATGCAACTCGTAGGACAGGTGCCGGCAG
CGCTCTTCCGCTTCCTCGCTCACTGACTCGCTGCGCTCGGTCGTTCGGCTGCGGCGAGCGGTATCAGCTC
ACTCAAAGGCGGTAATACGGTTATCCACAGAATCAGGGGATAACGCAGGAAAGAACATGTGAGCAAAAGG
CCAGCAAAAGGCCAGGAACCGTAAAAAGGCCGCGTTGCTGGCGTTTTTCCATAGGCTCCGCCCCCCTGAC
GAGCATCACAAAAATCGACGCTCAAGTCAGAGGTGGCGAAACCCGACAGGACTATAAAGATACCAGGCGT
TTCCCCCTGGAAGCTCCCTCGTGCGCTCTCCTGTTCCGACCCTGCCGCTTACCGGATACCTGTCCGCCTT
TCTCCCTTCGGGAAGCGTGGCGCTTTCTCATAGCTCACGCTGTAGGTATCTCAGTTCGGTGTAGGTCGTT
CGCTCCAAGCTGGGCTGTGTGCACGAACCCCCCGTTCAGCCCGACCGCTGCGCCTTATCCGGTAACTATC
GTCTTGAGTCCAACCCGGTAAGACACGACTTATCGCCACTGGCAGCAGCCACTGGTAACAGGATTAGCAG
AGCGAGGTATGTAGGCGGTGCTACAGAGTTCTTGAAGTGGTGGCCTAACTACGGCTACACTAGAAGAACA
GTATTTGGTATCTGCGCTCTGCTGAAGCCAGTTACCTTCGGAAAAAGAGTTGGTAGCTCTTGATCCGGCA
AACAAACCACCGCTGGTAGCGGTGGTTTTTTTGTTTGCAAGCAGCAGATTACGCGCAGAAAAAAAGGATC
TCAAGAAGATCCTTTGATCTTTTCTACGGGGTCTGACGCTCAGTGGAACGAAAACTCACGTTAAGGGATT
TTGGTCATGAGATTATCAAAAAGGATCTTCACCTAGATCCTTTTAAATTAAAAATGAAGTTTTAAATCAA
TCTAAAGTATATATGAGTAAACTTGGTCTGACAGTTACCAATGCTTAATCAGTGAGGCACCTATCTCAGC
GATCTGTCTATTTCGTTCATCCATAGTTGCCTGACTCCCCGTCGTGTAGATAACTACGATACGGGAGGGC
TTACCATCTGGCCCCAGTGCTGCAATGATACCGCGAGACCCACGCTCACCGGCTCCAGATTTATCAGCAA
TAAACCAGCCAGCCGGAAGGGCCGAGCGCAGAAGTGGTCCTGCAACTTTATCCGCCTCCATCCAGTCTAT
TAATTGTTGCCGGGAAGCTAGAGTAAGTAGTTCGCCAGTTAATAGTTTGCGCAACGTTGTTGCCATTGCT
ACAGGCATCGTGGTGTCACGCTCGTCGTTTGGTATGGCTTCATTCAGCTCCGGTTCCCAACGATCAAGGC
GAGTTACATGATCCCCCATGTTGTGCAAAAAAGCGGTTAGCTCCTTCGGTCCTCCGATCGTTGTCAGAAG
TAAGTTGGCCGCAGTGTTATCACTCATGGTTATGGCAGCACTGCATAATTCTCTTACTGTCATGCCATCC
GTAAGATGCTTTTCTGTGACTGGTGAGTACTCAACCAAGTCATTCTGAGAATAGTGTATGCGGCGACCGA
GTTGCTCTTGCCCGGCGTCAATACGGGATAATACCGCGCCACATAGCAGAACTTTAAAAGTGCTCATCAT
TGGAAAACGTTCTTCGGGGCGAAAACTCTCAAGGATCTTACCGCTGTTGAGATCCAGTTCGATGTAACCC
ACTCGTGCACCCAACTGATCTTCAGCATCTTTTACTTTCACCAGCGTTTCTGGGTGAGCAAAAACAGGAA
GGCAAAATGCCGCAAAAAAGGGAATAAGGGCGACACGGAAATGTTGAATACTCATACCCTTCCTTTTTCA
ATATTATTGAAGCATTTATCAGGGTTATTGTCTCATGAGCGGATACATATTTGAATGTATTTAGAAAAAT
AAACAAATAGGGGTTCCGCGCACATTTCCCCGAAAAGTGCCACCTG
[124 nt withheld, positions 4457-4580]
C
[91 nt withheld, positions 4582-4672]
A
[49 nt withheld, positions 4674-4722]
CCTTTGACGTTGGAGTCCACGTTCTTT
[37 nt withheld, positions 4750-4786]
ACCCTATCTCGGTCTATTCTTTTGATTTATAAGGGATTTTGCCGATTTCGGCCTATTGGTTAAAAAATGA
GCTGATTTAACAAAAATTTAACGCGAATTTTAACAAAATATTAACGCTTACAATTTGCCATTCGCCATTC
AGGCTGCGCAACTGTTGGGAAGGGCGATCGGTGCGGGCCTCTTCGCTATTACGCCAGCCCAAGCTACCAT
GATAAGTAAGTAATATTAAGGTACGGGAGGTACTTGGAGCGGCCGCAATAAAATATCTTTATTTTCATTA
CATCTGTGTGTTGGTTTTTTGTGTGAATCGATAGTACT
